Addgene plasmid #229381: pXTK144 [Linker_MCS-L9_PartType0]
Purpose: XanthoMoClo Golden Gate Part Plasmid for cloning, contains Linker_MCS-L9_PartType0
Depositing lab: Michael Springer. Depositing organization: Harvard Medical School. Publication: XanthoMoClo horizontal line A Robust Modular Cloning Genetic Toolkit for the Genera Xanthobacter and Roseixanthobacter. Soltysiak MPM, Ory ALH, Lee AD, Christophersen CE, Jalihal AP, Springer M. ACS Synth Biol. 2025 Apr 18;14(4):1173-1190. doi: 10.1021/acssynbio.4c00806. Epub 2025 Mar 13. PubMed 40080684.
Backbone
  Vector backbone: pXTK
  Vector type: Bacterial Expression
Growth in bacteria
  Bacterial resistance: Ampicillin, 100 μg/mL
  Growth temperature: 37°C
  Growth strain: DH5alpha
  Copy number: Low Copy
Gene/Insert
  Gene/Insert name: MCS-L9 Linker (alt name: Linker_MCS-L9_PartType0)
  Species: Synthetic
  Cloning method: Restriction Enzyme; 5′ cloning site unknown (unknown if destroyed)
Terms and licenses: Academic/Nonprofit Terms; Industry Terms: Not Available to Industry
How to cite: pXTK144 [Linker_MCS-L9_PartType0] was a gift from Michael Springer (Addgene plasmid # 229381 ; http://n2t.net/addgene:229381 ; RRID:Addgene_229381)
