[The description below was written by a language model from this plasmid's Addgene catalogue record and pLannotate feature annotations shown in this document.]
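Description:
pXTK144 is a small part plasmid (about 1.8 kb by the sequenced record) from the XanthoMoClo toolkit, a modular Golden Gate cloning system developed for genetic work in the bacterial genera Xanthobacter and Roseixanthobacter. It is built on the pXTK backbone and is catalogued as a bacterial expression vector, although it serves as a storage and donor plasmid for a DNA part rather than expressing a gene product. It is maintained in E. coli through a ColE1/pMB1/pUC-family origin of replication and selected with ampicillin. Resistance comes from a TEM-type beta-lactamase (bla) gene driven by its native AmpR promoter, followed by the central terminator from bacteriophage fd. The catalogue lists the plasmid as low copy, whereas the automated annotation labels the origin as a high-copy type; the record does not resolve this difference.

The payload is a synthetic linker designated MCS-L9, classified as a Part Type 0 element in the toolkit's hierarchy. The feature table identifies a short segment in reverse orientation between the origin and the resistance cassette that matches the pUC18/19 multiple cloning site, consistent with the "MCS" portion of the part name. No promoter, coding sequence or reporter is associated with the insert. In modular cloning schemes, linker parts of this kind usually supply defined junction sequences that set the position and order of pieces in an assembly, and here the linker would also carry a conventional set of restriction sites into the assembled product. The Type IIS enzyme sites, overhang sequences and the exact role of the L9 position are not stated in the record.
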