Features (pLannotate 1.2.2; 5 found; start..end, strand, type, name):
      1..589     +  rep_origin     ori: high-copy-number ColE1/pMB1/pBR322/pUC origin of replication
    628..684     -  misc_feature   MCS: pUC18/19 multiple cloning site
    762..853     +  promoter       AmpR promoter: bla
    854..1711    +  CDS            bla: BLAT_ECOLX - Experimental evidence at protein level: Swiss-Prot protein existence level 1. TEM-type are the most prevalent beta-lactamases in enterobacteria; they hydrolyze the beta-lactam bond in susceptible beta-lactam antibiotics, thus conferring resistance to penicillins and cephalosporins. TEM-3 and TEM-4 are capable of hydrolyzing cefotaxime and ceftazidime. TEM-5 is capable of hydrolyzing ceftazidime. TEM-6 is capable of hydrolyzing ceftazidime and aztreonam. TEM-8/CAZ-2, TEM- 16/CAZ-7 and TEM-24/CAZ-6 are markedly active against ceftazidime. IRT- 4 shows resistance to beta-lactamase in
   1718..1757    +  terminator     fd terminator: central terminator from bacteriophage fd (Otsuka and Kunisawa, 1982)
>Addgene plasmid #229381 | pXTK144 [Linker_MCS-L9_PartType0] | addgene full sequence | sequence record 464863 | Addgene NGS Result
TTGAGATCCTTTTTTTCTGCGCGTAATCTGCTGCTTGCAAACAAAAAAACCACCGCTACCAGCGGTGGTT
TGTTTGCCGGATCAAGAGCTACCAACTCTTTTTCCGAAGGTAACTGGCTTCAGCAGAGCGCAGATACCAA
ATACTGTTCTTCTAGTGTAGCCGTAGTTAGGCCACCACTTCAAGAACTCTGTAGCACCGCCTACATACCT
CGCTCTGCTAATCCTGTTACCAGTGGCTGCTGCCAGTGGCGATAAGTCGTGTCTTACCGGGTTGGACTCA
AGACGATAGTTACCGGATAAGGCGCAGCGGTCGGGCTGAACGGGGGGTTCGTGCACACAGCCCAGCTTGG
AGCGAACGACCTACACCGAACTGAGATACCTACAGCGTGAGCTATGAGAAAGCGCCACGCTTCCCGAAGG
GAGAAAGGCGGACAGGTATCCGGTAAGCGGCAGGGTCGGAACAGGAGAGCGCACGAGGGAGCTTCCAGGG
GGAAACGCCTGGTATCTTTATAGTCCTGTCGGGTTTCGCCACCTCTGACTTGAGCGTCGATTTTTGTGAT
GCTCGTCAGGGGGGCGGAGCCTATGGAAAAACGCCAGCAACGCGAGTCGGTCTCTGAGTGCGGCCGCAAG
CTTGCATGCCTGCAGGTCGACTCTAGAGGATCCCCGGGTACCGAGCTCGAATTCGCGCGGCCGCGGCCTA
GGCGGCCCCGATGAGACCAGAGTAGCCCGCCTAATGAGCGGGCTTTTTTTTAATTCCCCTATTTGTTTAT
TTTTCTAAATACATTCAAATATGTATCCGCTCATGAGACAATAACCCTGATAAATGCTTCAATAATATTG
AAAAAGGAAGAGTATGAGCATTCAGCATTTTCGTGTGGCGCTGATTCCGTTTTTTGCGGCGTTTTGCCTG
CCGGTGTTTGCGCATCCGGAAACCCTGGTGAAAGTGAAAGATGCGGAAGATCAACTGGGTGCGCGCGTGG
GCTATATTGAACTGGATCTGAACAGCGGCAAAATTCTGGAATCTTTTCGTCCGGAAGAACGTTTTCCGAT
GATGAGCACCTTTAAAGTGCTGCTGTGCGGTGCGGTTCTGAGCCGTGTGGATGCGGGCCAGGAACAACTG
GGCCGTCGTATTCATTATAGCCAGAACGATCTGGTGGAATATAGCCCGGTGACCGAAAAACATCTGACCG
ATGGCATGACCGTGCGTGAACTGTGCAGCGCGGCGATTACCATGAGCGATAACACCGCGGCGAACCTGCT
GCTGACGACCATTGGCGGTCCGAAAGAACTGACCGCGTTTCTGCATAACATGGGCGATCATGTGACCCGT
CTGGATCGTTGGGAACCGGAACTGAACGAAGCGATTCCGAACGATGAACGTGATACCACCATGCCGGCAG
CAATGGCGACCACCCTGCGTAAACTGCTGACGGGTGAGCTGCTGACCCTGGCAAGCCGCCAGCAACTGAT
TGATTGGATGGAAGCGGATAAAGTGGCGGGTCCGCTGCTGCGTAGCGCGCTGCCGGCTGGCTGGTTTATT
GCGGATAAAAGCGGTGCGGGCGAACGTGGCAGCCGTGGCATTATTGCGGCGCTGGGCCCGGATGGTAAAC
CGAGCCGTATTGTGGTGATTTATACCACCGGCAGCCAGGCGACGATGGATGAACGTAACCGTCAGATTGC
GGAAATTGGCGCGAGCCTGATTAAACATTGGTAAACCGATACAATTAAAGGCTCCTTTTGGAGCCTTTTT
TTTTGGACGACCCTTGTCAGATCAAAGGATCTTC
